>Addgene plasmid #90624 | CFDP1 C11.4 gRNA | addgene full sequence | sequence record 183566 | Addgene NGS Result
CGAGTCAGTGAGCGAGGAAGCGGAAGAGCGCCCAATACGCAAACCGCCTCTCCCCGCGCGTTGGCCGATT
CATTAATGCAGCTGGCACGACAGGTTTCCCGACTGGAAAGCGGGCAGTGAGCGCAACGCAATTAATGTGA
GTTAGCTCACTCATTAGGCACCCCAGGCTTTACACTTTATGCTTCCGGCTCGTATGTTGTGTGGAATTGT
GAGCGGATAACAATTTCACACAGGAAACAGCTATGACCATGATTACGCCAAGCGCGCAATTAACCCTCAC
TAAAGGGAACAAAAGCTGGAGCTGCAAGCTTAATGTAGTCTTATGCAATACTCTTGTAGTCTTGCAACAT
GGTAACGATGAGTTAGCAACATGCCTTACAAGGAGAGAAAAAGCACCGTGCATGCCGATTGGTGGAAGTA
AGGTGGTACGATCGTGCCTTATTAGGAAGGCAACAGACGGGTCTGACATGGATTGGACGAACCACTGAAT
TGCCGCATTGCAGAGATATTGTATTTAAGTGCCTAGCTCGATACATAAACGGGTCTCTCTGGTTAGACCA
GATCTGAGCCTGGGAGCTCTCTGGCTAACTAGGGAACCCACTGCTTAAGCCTCAATAAAGCTTGCCTTGA
GTGCTTCAAGTAGTGTGTGCCCGTCTGTTGTGTGACTCTGGTAACTAGAGATCCCTCAGACCCTTTTAGT
CAGTGTGGAAAATCTCTAGCAGTGGCGCCCGAACAGGGACTTGAAAGCGAAAGGGAAACCAGAGGAGCTC
TCTCGACGCAGGACTCGGCTTGCTGAAGCGCGCACGGCAAGAGGCGAGGGGCGGCGACTGGTGAGTACGC
CAAAAATTTTGACTAGCGGAGGCTAGAAGGAGAGAGATGGGTGCGAGAGCGTCAGTATTAAGCGGGGGAG
AATTAGATCGCGATGGGAAAAAATTCGGTTAAGGCCAGGGGGAAAGAAAAAATATAAATTAAAACATATA
GTATGGGCAAGCAGGGAGCTAGAACGATTCGCAGTTAATCCTGGCCTGTTAGAAACATCAGAAGGCTGTA
GACAAATACTGGGACAGCTACAACCATCCCTTCAGACAGGATCAGAAGAACTTAGATCATTATATAATAC
AGTAGCAACCCTCTATTGTGTGCATCAAAGGATAGAGATAAAAGACACCAAGGAAGCTTTAGACAAGATA
GAGGAAGAGCAAAACAAAAGTAAGACCACCGCACAGCAAGCGGCCGCTGATCTTCAGACCTGGAGGAGGA
GATATGAGGGACAATTGGAGAAGTGAATTATATAAATATAAAGTAGTAAAAATTGAACCATTAGGAGTAG
CACCCACCAAGGCAAAGAGAAGAGTGGTGCAGAGAGAAAAAAGAGCAGTGGGAATAGGAGCTTTGTTCCT
TGGGTTCTTGGGAGCAGCAGGAAGCACTATGGGCGCAGCGTCAATGACGCTGACGGTACAGGCCAGACAA
TTATTGTCTGGTATAGTGCAGCAGCAGAACAATTTGCTGAGGGCTATTGAGGCGCAACAGCATCTGTTGC
AACTCACAGTCTGGGGCATCAAGCAGCTCCAGGCAAGAATCCTGGCTGTGGAAAGATACCTAAAGGATCA
ACAGCTCCTGGGGATTTGGGGTTGCTCTGGAAAACTCATTTGCACCACTGCTGTGCCTTGGAATGCTAGT
TGGAGTAATAAATCTCTGGAACAGATTTGGAATCACACGACCTGGATGGAGTGGGACAGAGAAATTAACA
ATTACACAAGCTTAATACACTCCTTAATTGAAGAATCGCAAAACCAGCAAGAAAAGAATGAACAAGAATT
ATTGGAATTAGATAAATGGGCAAGTTTGTGGAATTGGTTTAACATAACAAATTGGCTGTGGTATATAAAA
TTATTCATAATGATAGTAGGAGGCTTGGTAGGTTTAAGAATAGTTTTTGCTGTACTTTCTATAGTGAATA
GAGTTAGGCAGGGATATTCACCATTATCGTTTCAGACCCACCTCCCAACCCCGAGGGGACCCAGAGAGGG
CCTATTTCCCATGATTCCTTCATATTTGCATATACGATACAAGGCTGTTAGAGAGATAATTAGAATTAAT
TTGACTGTAAACACAAAGATATTAGTACAAAATACGTGACGTAGAAAGTAATAATTTCTTGGGTAGTTTG
CAGTTTTAAAATTATGTTTTAAAATGGACTATCATATGCTTACCGTAACTTGAAAGTATTTCGATTTCTT
GGCTTTATATATCTTGTGGAAAGGACGAAACACCGGCCAGCTTCCTCAATGATGGTTTAAGAGCTATGCT
GGAAACAGCATAGCAAGTTTAAATAAGGCTAGTCCGTTATCAACTTGAAAAAGTGGCACCGAGTCGGTGC
TTTTTTTGAATTCTAGATCTTGAGACAAATGGCAGTATTCATCCACAATTTTAAAAGAAAAGGGGGGATT
GGGGGGTACAGTGCAGGGGAAAGAATAGTAGACATAATAGCAACAGACATACAAACTAAAGAATTACAAA
AACAAATTACAAAAATTCAAAATTTTCGGGTTTATTACAGGGACAGCAGAGATCCACTTTGGCGCCGGCT
CGAGTGGCTCCGGTGCCCGTCAGTGGGCAGAGCGCACATCGCCCACAGTCCCCGAGAAGTTGGGGGGAGG
GGTCGGCAATTGAACCGGTGCCTAGAGAAGGTGGCGCGGGGTAAACTGGGAAAGTGATGTCGTGTACTGG
CTCCGCCTTTTTCCCGAGGGTGGGGGAGAACCGTATATAAGTGCAGTAGTCGCCGTGAACGTTCTTTTTC
GCAACGGGTTTGCCGCCAGAACACAGGTGTCGTGACGCGGGATCCGCCACCATGACCGAGTACAAGCCCA
CGGTGCGCCTCGCCACCCGCGACGACGTCCCCAGGGCCGTACGCACCCTCGCCGCCGCGTTCGCCGACTA
CCCCGCCACGCGCCACACCGTCGATCCGGACCGCCACATCGAGCGGGTCACCGAGCTGCAAGAACTCTTC
CTCACGCGCGTCGGGCTCGACATCGGCAAGGTGTGGGTCGCGGACGACGGCGCCGCGGTGGCGGTCTGGA
CCACGCCGGAGAGCGTCGAAGCGGGGGCGGTGTTCGCCGAGATCGGCCCGCGCATGGCCGAGTTGAGCGG
TTCCCGGCTGGCCGCGCAGCAACAGATGGAAGGCCTCCTGGCGCCGCACCGGCCCAAGGAGCCCGCGTGG
TTCCTGGCCACCGTCGGAGTCTCGCCCGACCACCAGGGCAAGGGTCTGGGCAGCGCCGTCGTGCTCCCCG
GAGTGGAGGCGGCCGAGCGCGCCGGGGTGCCCGCCTTCCTGGAGACCTCCGCGCCCCGCAACCTCCCCTT
CTACGAGCGGCTCGGCTTCACCGTCACCGCCGACGTCGAGGTGCCCGAAGGACCGCGCACCTGGTGCATG
ACCCGCAAGCCCGGTGCCTGAACGCGTTAAGTCGACAATCAACCTCTGGATTACAAAATTTGTGAAAGAT
TGACTGGTATTCTTAACTATGTTGCTCCTTTTACGCTATGTGGATACGCTGCTTTAATGCCTTTGTATCA
TGCTATTGCTTCCCGTATGGCTTTCATTTTCTCCTCCTTGTATAAATCCTGGTTGCTGTCTCTTTATGAG
GAGTTGTGGCCCGTTGTCAGGCAACGTGGCGTGGTGTGCACTGTGTTTGCTGACGCAACCCCCACTGGTT
GGGGCATTGCCACCACCTGTCAGCTCCTTTCCGGGACTTTCGCTTTCCCCCTCCCTATTGCCACGGCGGA
ACTCATCGCCGCCTGCCTTGCCCGCTGCTGGACAGGGGCTCGGCTGTTGGGCACTGACAATTCCGTGGTG
TTGTCGGGGAAATCATCGTCCTTTCCTTGGCTGCTCGCCTGTGTTGCCACCTGGATTCTGCGCGGGACGT
CCTTCTGCTACGTCCCTTCGGCCCTCAATCCAGCGGACCTTCCTTCCCGCGGCCTGCTGCCGGCTCTGCG
GCCTCTTCCGCGTCTTCGCCTTCGCCCTCAGACGAGTCGGATCTCCCTTTGGGCCGCCTCCCCGCGTCGA
CTTTAAGACCAATGACTTACAAGGCAGCTGTAGATCTTAGCCACTTTTTAAAAGAAAAGGGGGGACTGGA
AGGGCTAATTCACTCCCAACGAAGACAAGATCTGCTTTTTGCTTGTACTGGGTCTCTCTGGTTAGACCAG
ATCTGAGCCTGGGAGCTCTCTGGCTAACTAGGGAACCCACTGCTTAAGCCTCAATAAAGCTTGCCTTGAG
TGCTTCAAGTAGTGTGTGCCCGTCTGTTGTGTGACTCTGGTAACTAGAGATCCCTCAGACCCTTTTAGTC
AGTGTGGAAAATCTCTAGCAGTACGTATAGTAGTTCATGTCATCTTATTATTCAGTATTTATAACTTGCA
AAGAAATGAATATCAGAGAGTGAGAGGAACTTGTTTATTGCAGCTTATAATGGTTACAAATAAAGCAATA
GCATCACAAATTTCACAAATAAAGCATTTTTTTCACTGCATTCTAGTTGTGGTTTGTCCAAACTCATCAA
TGTATCTTATCATGTCTGGCTCTAGCTATCCCGCCCCTAACTCCGCCCATCCCGCCCCTAACTCCGCCCA
GTTCCGCCCATTCTCCGCCCCATGGCTGACTAATTTTTTTTATTTATGCAGAGGCCGAGGCCGCCTCGGC
CTCTGAGCTATTCCAGAAGTAGTGAGGAGGCTTTTTTGGAGGCCTAGGGACGTACCCAATTCGCCCTATA
GTGAGTCGTATTACGCGCGCTCACTGGCCGTCGTTTTACAACGTCGTGACTGGGAAAACCCTGGCGTTAC
CCAACTTAATCGCCTTGCAGCACATCCCCCTTTCGCCAGCTGGCGTAATAGCGAAGAGGCCCGCACCGAT
CGCCCTTCCCAACAGTTGCGCAGCCTGAATGGCGAATGGG
[124 nt withheld, positions 4941-5064]
C
[91 nt withheld, positions 5066-5156]
A
[49 nt withheld, positions 5158-5206]
CCTTTGACGTTGGAGTCCACGTTCTTT
[37 nt withheld, positions 5234-5270]
ACCCTATCTCGGTCTATTCTTTTGATTTATAAGGGATTTTGCCGATTTCGGCCTATTGGTTAAAAAATGA
GCTGATTTAACAAAAATTTAACGCGAATTTTAACAAAATATTAACGCTTACAATTTAGGTGGCACTTTTC
GGGGAAATGTGCGCGGAACCCCTATTTGTTTATTTTTCTAAATACATTCAAATATGTATCCGCTCATGAG
ACAATAACCCTGATAAATGCTTCAATAATATTGAAAAAGGAAGAGTATGAGTATTCAACATTTCCGTGTC
GCCCTTATTCCCTTTTTTGCGGCATTTTGCCTTCCTGTTTTTGCTCACCCAGAAACGCTGGTGAAAGTAA
AAGATGCTGAAGATCAGTTGGGTGCACGAGTGGGTTACATCGAACTGGATCTCAACAGCGGTAAGATCCT
TGAGAGTTTTCGCCCCGAAGAACGTTTTCCAATGATGAGCACTTTTAAAGTTCTGCTATGTGGCGCGGTA
TTATCCCGTATTGACGCCGGGCAAGAGCAACTCGGTCGCCGCATACACTATTCTCAGAATGACTTGGTTG
AGTACTCACCAGTCACAGAAAAGCATCTTACGGATGGCATGACAGTAAGAGAATTATGCAGTGCTGCCAT
AACCATGAGTGATAACACTGCGGCCAACTTACTTCTGACAACGATCGGAGGACCGAAGGAGCTAACCGCT
TTTTTGCACAACATGGGGGATCATGTAACTCGCCTTGATCGTTGGGAACCGGAGCTGAATGAAGCCATAC
CAAACGACGAGCGTGACACCACGATGCCTGTAGCAATGGCAACAACGTTGCGCAAACTATTAACTGGCGA
ACTACTTACTCTAGCTTCCCGGCAACAATTAATAGACTGGATGGAGGCGGATAAAGTTGCAGGACCACTT
CTGCGCTCGGCCCTTCCGGCTGGCTGGTTTATTGCTGATAAATCTGGAGCCGGTGAGCGTGGGTCTCGCG
GTATCATTGCAGCACTGGGGCCAGATGGTAAGCCCTCCCGTATCGTAGTTATCTACACGACGGGGAGTCA
GGCAACTATGGATGAACGAAATAGACAGATCGCTGAGATAGGTGCCTCACTGATTAAGCATTGGTAACTG
TCAGACCAAGTTTACTCATATATACTTTAGATTGATTTAAAACTTCATTTTTAATTTAAAAGGATCTAGG
TGAAGATCCTTTTTGATAATCTCATGACCAAAATCCCTTAACGTGAGTTTTCGTTCCACTGAGCGTCAGA
CCCCGTAGAAAAGATCAAAGGATCTTCTTGAGATCCTTTTTTTCTGCGCGTAATCTGCTGCTTGCAAACA
AAAAAACCACCGCTACCAGCGGTGGTTTGTTTGCCGGATCAAGAGCTACCAACTCTTTTTCCGAAGGTAA
CTGGCTTCAGCAGAGCGCAGATACCAAATACTGTTCTTCTAGTGTAGCCGTAGTTAGGCCACCACTTCAA
GAACTCTGTAGCACCGCCTACATACCTCGCTCTGCTAATCCTGTTACCAGTGGCTGCTGCCAGTGGCGAT
AAGTCGTGTCTTACCGGGTTGGACTCAAGACGATAGTTACCGGATAAGGCGCAGCGGTCGGGCTGAACGG
GGGGTTCGTGCACACAGCCCAGCTTGGAGCGAACGACCTACACCGAACTGAGATACCTACAGCGTGAGCT
ATGAGAAAGCGCCACGCTTCCCGAAGGGAGAAAGGCGGACAGGTATCCGGTAAGCGGCAGGGTCGGAACA
GGAGAGCGCACGAGGGAGCTTCCAGGGGGAAACGCCTGGTATCTTTATAGTCCTGTCGGGTTTCGCCACC
TCTGACTTGAGCGTCGATTTTTGTGATGCTCGTCAGGGGGGCGGAGCCTATGGAAAAACGCCAGCAACGC
GGCCTTTTTACGGTTCCTGGCCTTTTGCTGGCCTTTTGCTCACATGTTCTTTCCTGCGTTATCCCCTGAT
TCTGTGGATAACCGTATTACCGCCTTTGAGTGAGCTGATACCGCTCGCCGCAGCCGAACGACCGAGCGCA
G
Features (pLannotate 1.2.2; 28 found; start..end, strand, type, name):
      1..26      +  rep_origin     RSF ori (fragment): Plasmids containing the RSF 1030 origin of replication can be propagated in E. coli cells that contain additional plasmids with compatible origins.
     28..120     +  CDS            lacI (fragment): lac repressor; lacI; The lac repressor binds to the lac operator to inhibit transcription in E. coli. This inhibition can be relieved by adding lactose or isopropyl-β-D-thiogalactopyranoside (IPTG).
    133..154     +  protein_bind   CAP binding site: CAP binding activates transcription in the presence of cAMP. E. coli catabolite activator protein
    169..199     +  promoter       lac promoter: promoter for the E. coli lac operon
    207..223     +  protein_bind   lac operator: The lac repressor binds to the lac operator to inhibit transcription in E. coli. This inhibition can be relieved by adding lactose or isopropyl-β-D-thiogalactopyranoside (IPTG). lac repressor encoded by lacI
    268..286     +  promoter       T3 promoter: promoter for bacteriophage T3 RNA polymerase
    314..540     +  promoter       RSV promoter: Rous sarcoma virus enhancer/promoter
    541..721     +  LTR            5' LTR (truncated): truncated 5' long terminal repeat (LTR) from HIV-1
    768..893     +  misc_feature   HIV-1 Ψ: packaging signal of human immunodeficiency virus type 1
    877..1240    +  CDS            HIV-1 gag (fragment): gag protein from human immunodeficiency virus 1; gag
   1386..1619    +  misc_feature   RRE: The Rev response element (RRE) of HIV-1 allows for Rev-dependent mRNA export from the nucleus to the cytoplasm.
   1996..2022    +  CDS            Rev (fragment): human immunodeficiency virus 1 (HIV-1) Rev protein; rev; enhances nuclear export of unspliced and incompletely spliced viral mRNAs
   2026..2266    +  promoter       U6 promoter: RNA polymerase III promoter for human U6 snRNA
   2313..2380    +  misc_RNA       tracrRNA (fragment): trans-activating CRISPR RNA for the Streptococcus pyogenes CRISPR/Cas9 system
   2429..2546    +  misc_feature   cPPT/CTS: central polypurine tract and central termination sequence of HIV-1
   2615..2826    +  promoter       EF-1α core promoter: core promoter for human elongation factor EF-1α
   2852..3451    +  CDS            PuroR (fragment): puromycin N-acetyltransferase; pac from Streptomyces; confers resistance to puromycin
   3467..4055    +  misc_feature   WPRE: woodchuck hepatitis virus posttranscriptional regulatory element
   4106..4125    +  misc_feature   cPPT/CTS (fragment): central polypurine tract and central termination sequence of HIV-1
   4127..4360    +  LTR            3' LTR (ΔU3): self-inactivating 3' long terminal repeat (LTR) from HIV-1
   4438..4559    +  polyA_signal   SV40 poly(A) signal: SV40 polyadenylation signal
   4599..4734    +  rep_origin     SV40 ori: SV40 origin of replication
   4755..4773    -  promoter       T7 promoter: promoter for bacteriophage T7 RNA polymerase
   4781..4936    +  CDS            lacZα (fragment): LacZα fragment of β-galactosidase; lacZ fragment
   4941..5369    +  rep_origin     f1 ori (sequence partly withheld): f1 bacteriophage origin of replication; arrow indicates direction of (+) strand synthesis
   5422..5526    +  promoter       AmpR promoter: bla
   5527..6387    +  CDS            AmpR: β-lactamase; bla; confers resistance to ampicillin, carbenicillin, and related antibiotics
   6558..7146    +  rep_origin     ori: high-copy-number ColE1/pMB1/pBR322/pUC origin of replication
