[The description below was written by a language model from this plasmid's Addgene catalogue record and pLannotate feature annotations shown in this document.]
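Description:
CFDP1 C11.4 gRNA is a third-generation lentiviral CRISPR guide plasmid built on the pLenti-sgRNA backbone and designed to target human CFDP1. It is maintained in E. coli through a high-copy ColE1/pUC-type origin with ampicillin resistance (β-lactamase). An f1 origin and an SV40 origin are also annotated, along with short remnants of lac and cloning-vector sequences that have no role in the payload. The catalogue lists the empty backbone as 9,151 bp, whereas the sequenced record is 7,301 nt. This is plausibly because the BsmBI cloning step replaces a filler fragment with the short guide oligo, although the record does not say this explicitly.

The viral transfer cassette starts with an RSV promoter fused to a truncated HIV-1 5' LTR, an arrangement that allows Tat-independent production of the genomic RNA. This is followed by the Ψ packaging signal with a gag fragment, the Rev response element and a cPPT/CTS. It ends in a ΔU3 self-inactivating 3' LTR with a downstream SV40 polyadenylation signal. Within this frame, a human U6 RNA polymerase III promoter drives the CFDP1-specific spacer joined to the Streptococcus pyogenes guide scaffold (annotated as a tracrRNA fragment). The spacer was inserted between BsmBI sites that were destroyed in cloning. A separate EF-1α core promoter expresses puromycin N-acetyltransferase, with a WPRE to enhance expression, so transduced mammalian cells can be selected with puromycin.

No Cas9 is encoded, so the nuclease must be supplied separately in the target cells. The plasmid belongs to a guide series used to generate human knockout cell lines for a large-scale analysis of cell-cycle gene function.
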