Addgene plasmid #90624: CFDP1 C11.4 gRNA
Purpose: 3rd generation lentiviral gRNA plasmid targeting human CFDP1
Depositing lab: Iain Cheeseman. Depositing organization: Whitehead Institute for Biomedical Research. Publication: Large-Scale Analysis of CRISPR/Cas9 Cell-Cycle Knockouts Reveals the Diversity of p53-Dependent Responses to Cell-Cycle Defects. McKinley KL, Cheeseman IM. Dev Cell. 2017 Feb 27;40(4):405-420.e2. doi: 10.1016/j.devcel.2017.01.012. Epub 2017 Feb 16. PubMed 28216383.
Backbone
  Vector backbone: pLenti-sgRNA
  Backbone manufacturer: Eric Lander & David Sabatini labs (Addgene plasmid #71409)
  Backbone size w/o insert (bp): 9151
  Vector type: Lentiviral, CRISPR
  Selectable markers: Puromycin
Growth in bacteria
  Bacterial resistance: Ampicillin, 100 μg/mL
  Growth temperature: 37°C
  Growth strain: NEB Stable
  Copy number: Unknown
Gene/Insert
  Gene/Insert name: CFDP1 (Guide Designation C11.4) (alt name: pKMKO series)
  gRNA/shRNA sequence: CACCGGCCAGCTTCCTCAATGATG
  Species: H. sapiens (human)
  Promoter: U6
  Cloning method: Restriction Enzyme; 5′ cloning site BsmBI (destroyed during cloning); 3′ cloning site BsmBI (destroyed during cloning)
  Sequencing primers: 5′ hU6-F (5'-GAGGGCCTATTTCCCATGATT-3'); 3′ EF1a-R (5'-CACGGCGACTACTGCACTTA-3')
Terms and licenses: Academic/Nonprofit Terms; Industry Terms: Not Available to Industry
Depositor comments: Please note that gRNA target sequence listed is not strictly the 20nt spacer sequence, but also contains the 5' BsmBI overhang. For more information about knockout human cell lines generated using this plasmid, please see http://cellcycleknockouts.wi.mit.edu/ .
How to cite: CFDP1 C11.4 gRNA was a gift from Iain Cheeseman (Addgene plasmid # 90624 ; http://n2t.net/addgene:90624 ; RRID:Addgene_90624)
